>Addgene plasmid #84665 | pQCXIP-Laforin Myc C250S | addgene partial sequence | sequence record 166858 | LNCX 5'-AGCTCGTTTAGTGAACCGTCAGATC-3'
CGATCCAGTCCTCCGCGGCCGGGAACGGTGCATTGGAACGGACCTGCAGGAATTGATCCGCGGCCGCACC
GGTAGGCCTCGATACGCTTAATTAACGGATCCACTAGTCCAGTGTGGTGGAATTCTGCAGATCGCAGAAC
AGCACGTGTTCTCCCCGGTGCCCGGGGCTCCCACACCACCGCCCAATCGCTGCGGCCGCCTAGTGCTCGG
GCCGCGCCTGCCAGCCGCGGGGACTCCGGGCCCGGGTATTCACGCCGCCGCCGCCCGCCATGCGCTTCCG
CTTTGGGGTGGTGGTGCCACCCGCCGTGGCCGGCGCCCGGCCGGAGCTGCTGGTGGTGGGGTCGCGGCCC
GAGCTGGGGCGTTGGGAGCCGCGCGG
