>Addgene plasmid #84665 | pQCXIP-Laforin Myc C250S | addgene partial sequence | sequence record 166859 | Laforin-F 5'-ACAATGAAAACAACTTGGTGGAT-3'
GACACACCAATGAAATGAAGCACACAACAGACTTCTATTTTAATATTGCAGGCCACCAAGCCATGCATTA
TTCAAGAATTCTACCAAATATCTGGCTGGGTAGCTGCCCTCGTCAGGTGGAACATGTAACCATCAAACTG
AAGCATGAATTGGGGATTACAGCTGTAATGAATTTCCAGACTGAATGGGATATTGTACAGAATTCCTCAG
GCTGTAACCGCTACCCAGAGCCCATGACTCCAGACACTATGATTAAACTATATAGGGAAGAAGGCTTGGC
CTACATCTGGATGCCAACACCAGATATGAGCACCGAAGGCCGAGTACAGATGCTGCCCCAGGCGGTGAGC
CTGCTGCATGCGCTGCTGGAGAAGGGACACATCGTGTACGTGCACTGCAACGCTGGGGTGGGCCGCTCCA
CCGCGGCTGTCTGCGGCTGGCTCCAGTATGTGATGGGCTGGAATCTGAGGAAGGTGCAGTATTTCCTCAT
GGCCAAGAGGCCGGCTGTCTACATTGACGAAGAGGCCTTGGCCCGGGCACAAGAAGATTTTTTCCAGAAA
TTTGGGAAGGTTCGTTCTTCTGTGTGTAGCCTGTACTCGAGTCTAGAGGGCCCGCGGTTCGAACAAAAAC
TCATCTCAGAAGAGGATCTGAATATGCATACCGGTCATCATCACCATCACCATTGAGTTTAAACCCGCTG
ATCAGCCTCGACTGTGCCTTCTAGTTGCCAGCCATCTGTTGTTTGCCCCTCCCCCGTGCCTTCCTTGACC
CTGGA
