[The description below was written by a language model from this plasmid's Addgene catalogue record.]
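Description:
pQCXIP-Laforin Myc C250S is a retroviral and mammalian expression plasmid built on the pQCXIP backbone, with a recorded total size of about 7.2 kb. It is propagated in bacteria under ampicillin selection and is listed as low copy. The use of a recombination-reduced growth strain is consistent with the need to keep the repeated LTR sequences of a retroviral vector stable. No feature table accompanies the record, so individual backbone elements such as the origin of replication, the packaging signal and any mammalian selection marker are not itemised. The "IP" in the pQCXIP name conventionally denotes an IRES-puromycin resistance cassette downstream of the cloning site, but the record itself does not confirm this.

The insert is human laforin, the product of the EPM2A gene, a phosphatase whose loss underlies Lafora disease. It carries a C-terminal Myc epitope tag for detection or immunoprecipitation and was cloned non-directionally into a BamHI site that is retained on both sides. The name indicates a cysteine-to-serine substitution at residue 250, although the record does not explain the functional consequence of this change. The associated publication concerns S-nitrosylation of laforin and the resulting inhibition of its phosphatase activity, which suggests that the mutant was made to test the role of a particular cysteine in that modification. The catalogue lists the 5' LTR as the promoter.

The stated purpose is direct expression in mammalian cells by transfection and/or production of retroviral particles in packaging cells. Those particles would allow stable delivery of the tagged laforin variant into target cells.
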