Addgene plasmid #84665: pQCXIP-Laforin Myc C250S
Purpose: mammalian expression and/or retrovirus preparation
Depositing lab: Ayano Satoh. Depositing organization: Okayama University. Publication: S-nitrosylation of laforin inhibits its phosphatase activity and is implicated in Lafora disease. Toyota R, Honjo Y, Imajo R, Satoh A. Sciencematters 10.19185/matters.201606000014.
Backbone
  Vector backbone: pQCXIP
  Total vector size (bp): 7200
  Vector type: Mammalian Expression, Retroviral
Growth in bacteria
  Bacterial resistance: Ampicillin, 100 μg/mL
  Growth temperature: 37°C
  Growth strain: NEB Stable
  Copy number: Low Copy
Gene/Insert
  Gene/Insert name: Laforin
  Species: H. sapiens (human)
  Entrez Gene: EPM2A (a.k.a. EPM2, MELF)
  Promoter: 5'LTR
  Tag / fusion protein: Myc (C terminal on insert)
  Cloning method: Restriction Enzyme; 5′ cloning site BamHI (not destroyed); 3′ cloning site BamHI (not destroyed)
  Sequencing primers: 5′ CGCCATCCACGCTGTTTTGAC
Terms and licenses: Academic/Nonprofit Terms; Industry Terms: Not Available to Industry
How to cite: pQCXIP-Laforin Myc C250S was a gift from Ayano Satoh (Addgene plasmid # 84665 ; http://n2t.net/addgene:84665 ; RRID:Addgene_84665)
